Addgene plasmid #139734: pCO600
Purpose: individual component of Fungal Bioluminescent Pathway, MoClo level 0 plasmid, NnHisps
Depositing lab: Daniel Voytas. Depositing organization: University of Minnesota. Publication: Building customizable auto-luminescent luciferase-based reporters in plants. Khakhar A, Starker CG, Chamness JC, Lee N, Stokke S, Wang C, Swanson R, Rizvi F, Imaizumi T, Voytas DF. Elife. 2020 Mar 25;9. pii: 52786. doi: 10.7554/eLife.52786. PubMed 32209230.
Backbone
  Vector backbone: pICH41308
  Vector type: Luciferase ; MoClo Level 0 component
Growth in bacteria
  Bacterial resistance: Spectinomycin, 50 μg/mL
  Growth temperature: 37°C
  Growth strain: DH5alpha
  Copy number: High Copy
Gene/Insert
  Gene/Insert name: Hisps
  Species: Neonothopanus nambi
  Promoter: none
  Cloning method: Restriction Enzyme; 5′ cloning site BbsI (destroyed during cloning); 3′ cloning site BbsI (destroyed during cloning)
Resource information
  A portion of this plasmid was derived from a plasmid made by: synthesized
Terms and licenses: Academic/Nonprofit Terms; Industry Terms: Not Available to Industry
How to cite: pCO600 was a gift from Daniel Voytas (Addgene plasmid # 139734 ; http://n2t.net/addgene:139734 ; RRID:Addgene_139734)
