[The description below was written by a language model from this plasmid's Addgene catalogue record and pLannotate feature annotations shown in this document.]
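Description:
pCO600 is a MoClo (Golden Gate modular cloning) level 0 part plasmid built in the pICH41308 backbone. It carries the coding sequence of Hisps, the hispidin synthase gene of the bioluminescent fungus Neonothopanus nambi. It is a storage and donor vector for E. coli rather than an expression construct: the record lists no promoter for the insert. The synthesized gene was introduced through BbsI sites that were destroyed during cloning, as is usual when a part is domesticated into a level 0 acceptor. Propagation relies on a high-copy ColE1/pUC-type origin. Selection is with spectinomycin, conferred by the aadA adenylyltransferase gene, which appears to be driven by the annotated bla (AmpR) promoter just upstream. The short integrase, gentamicin acetyltransferase and lacI fragments flagged nearby are non-functional remnants. The first two most likely come from the integron-derived resistance cassette and the third from the backbone's original lacZ region.

The two sequence records, one from the depositor and one from repository sequencing, are about 7.3 kb, differ by only two nucleotides and give the same annotation. In both, the automated features cover only the last roughly 2 kb of backbone. The first approximately 5.2 kb, which presumably holds the Hisps insert, is unannotated, so the tables confirm nothing about its boundaries or flanking fusion sites.

Hisps is one component of the fungal bioluminescence pathway, in which hispidin synthase converts caffeic acid to hispidin, the precursor of the fungal luciferin. The part is meant to be combined with promoter and terminator modules into level 1 transcription units, then with the other pathway genes. The resulting assemblies serve as customizable auto-luminescent reporters in plants that need no added substrate.
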