Features (pLannotate 1.2.2; 6 found; start..end, strand, type, name):
   5231..5335    +  promoter       AmpR promoter: bla
   5326..5406    -  CDS            int (fragment): INT2_ECOLX - Protein inferred from homology: Swiss-Prot protein existence level 3. Putative integrase believed to be involved in the insertion of antibiotic resistance genes into plasmids and transposons. From Escherichia coli.
   5492..5548    +  CDS            GmR (fragment): gentamycin acetyltransferase; aacC1; confers resistance to gentamycin
   5555..6343    +  CDS            aadA: S3AD_ECOLX - Experimental evidence at protein level: Swiss-Prot protein existence level 1. Mediates bacterial resistance to the antibiotics streptomycin and spectinomycin. From Escherichia coli.
   6517..7105    +  rep_origin     ori: high-copy-number ColE1/pMB1/pBR322/pUC origin of replication
   7288..7337    +  CDS            lacI (fragment): lac repressor; lacI; The lac repressor binds to the lac operator to inhibit transcription in E. coli. This inhibition can be relieved by adding lactose or isopropyl-β-D-thiogalactopyranoside (IPTG).
>Addgene plasmid #139734 | pCO600 | depositor full sequence | sequence record 270392 | Full Sequence
GGTCTCAAATGAATAGTAGTAAAAACCCTCCATCCACTCTGTTAGATGTTTTTCTGGATACCGCTAGGAA
CCTTGATACAGCATCCAGAAATGTCCTGGAGTGCGGAGAACACAGGTGGAGTTACAGAGAGTTGGACACA
GTGTCATCCGCATTGGCCCAACACCTTCGATACACTGTGGGTCTTAGCCCCACTGTAGCCGTGATTAGCG
AGAATCACCCCTACATACTTGCATTAATGCTCGCCGTATGGAAACTCGGCGGAACGTTCGCACCGATAGA
TGTTCATTCCCCAGCCGAACTTGTTGCTGGAATGTTGAATATTGTAAGCCCGTCATGTCTTGTCATTCCT
AGCTCTGATGTGACAAATCAGACATTGGCATGCGATCTTAATATACCGGTTGTTGCATTCCACCCACATC
AAAGTACAATTCCCGAACTCAACAAGAAGTATCTCACAGATTCTCAGATCAGTCCTGACCTGCCCTTCCC
CGACCCTAATCGACCTGCTTTGTACTTATTCACGTCATCTGCAACGTCTAGGTCCAATTTGAAGTGCGTG
CCACTTACACACACATTCATATTGCGAAACTCCTTAAGTAAACGAGCATGGTGCAAAAGAATGAGGCCAG
AGACAGATTTTGATGGTATTAGGGTCCTGGGGTGGGCCCCCTGGAGCCATGTCCTCGCTCATATGCAGGA
CATTGGCCCTCTTACATTATTGAATGCCGGGTGCTACGTATTTGCCACGACCCCATCTACCTACCCGACG
GAGCTGAAGGATGACCGTGATGTTATTAGTTGCGCCGCAAATGCCGTAATGTACAAAGGTGTTAAATCCT
TCGCATGCCTCCCATTCGTGCTTGGGGGACTCAAGGCTTTATGTGAGTCAGAGCCCAGTGTTAAGGCACA
ACTGCAAGTGGAGGAACGAGCCCAGCTTTTGAAGTCACTCCAACACATGAAAATCCTGGAATGCGGGGGG
GCAATGCTCGAAGTGAGTGTGGCAAGCTGGGCTATAGAGAATAGGATTCCTATATCTATTGGGATTGGTA
TGACAGAGACAGGCGGCGCTCTTTTCGCTGGGCCGGTCCAAGCAATTCAAACCGGCTTTAGCAGTGAAGA
TAAATTTATCGAGGACGCAACCTACTTGCTGGTCAAGGACGATTACGAGAGCCACGCAGAGGAGGACATA
AACGAGGGCGAGTTAGTGGTAAAGTCCAGAATGTTACCTAGGGGTTATTTGGGCTATAACGACCCCTCTT
TCTCTGTTGACGATGCTGGTTGGGTTACTTTCAAAACTGGAGATCGATATTCAGTCACTCCTGACGGCAA
ATTCTCCTGGCTTGGTCGAAATACTGATTTCATTCAGATGACGAGTGGTGAGACTCTCGATCCCCGTCCG
ATTGAGTCCCTCCTTTGTGAGTCCAGCCTTATATCACGAGCCTGTGTCATCGGGGATAAGTTCCTGAACG
GACCAGCCACAGCTGTATGCGCTATTATAGAACTCGAACCAACGACTGTTGAGAAAGGCCAGGCTCACAG
CAGGGATATTGCCCGAATCTTTGCCCCCATCAATCGAGATCTTCCTCCCCCGTTACGTATAGCATGGAGT
CACGTACTTGTACTTCAGCCAAGCGAGAAAATACCGATGACGAAAAAGGGTACAATCTTCCGTAAGAAAA
TCGAACAGGTTTTCGGTTCCGCTTTAGGAGGCAGTAGCGGCGACAACTCACAAGCAACCACTGACGCTTC
AGTAGTTAGGAGGGATGAGTTGAGCAACACGGTCAAACATATCATAAGCAGAGTTTTGGGAGTCTCCGAC
GATGAACTCCTTTGGACACTGAGCTTTGCTGAGCTTGGCATGACGTCCGCTCTTGCTACTAGAATAGCAA
ATGAATTGAACGAAGTTCTGGTAGGTGTGAACCTCCCCATCAATGCATGCTACATTCATGTGGACCTGCC
TTCTTTGTCAAATGCCGTGTATGCAAAGTTAGCACACCTTAAACTCCCGGATAGGACGCCCGAGCCAAGG
AAGGCCCCAGTTGAAAATCCCGGTGGAAAGGAAATCGTAATAGTAGGTCAGGCTTTTAGGCTTCCGGGGA
GTATAAATGATGTCGCTTCTTTGAGGGACGCTTTTTTGGCTAGACAAGCATCCAGTATTATTACTGAAAT
ACCGCCAGATAGATGGGACCACGCATCATTTTATCCAAAAGACATACGATTTAATAAAGCAGGGCTCGTC
GACATCGCTAACTACGACCACAGTTTTTTCGGATTGACAGCCACGGAGGCACTGTACCTGTCACCAACGA
TGCGTTTGGCACTTGAAGTGTCCTTTGAAGCCTTGGAGAATGCTAATATACCCGTGTCCCAGTTAAAGGG
CTCTCAAACAGCTGTATATGTCGCAACCACCGACGACGGGTTTGAGACACTGCTGAATGCTGAGGCAGGA
TATGATGCATACACACGATTCTATGGCACTGGTAGGGCCGCCTCTACGGCCAGTGGACGAATTAGTTATT
TACTCGACGTACACGGCCCTTCAATTACCGTAGACACTGCTTGTTCAGGCGGTGCTGTTTGCATAGACCA
GGCCATAGACTACCTCCAATCCTCTAGCGCAGCTGATACCGCCATAATCTGCGCCAGCAACACTCACTGC
TGGCCAGGTTCCTTCATGTTTCTGAGTGCTCAAGGTATGGTAAGTTCCGGGGGGCGATGTGCAACTTTTA
CGACGGATGCCGACGGCTATGTACCCTCTGAAGGTGCTGTGGCATTTATCCTCAAAACCCGAGAAGCAGC
TATGAGAGATAAAGATACTATCTTGGCAACTATCAAAGCAACGCAGATTAGTCATAATGGTCGTTCCCAA
GGTTTAGTCGCACCAAACGTCAATTCACAAGCTGATTTACACAGAAGCTTATTGCAGAAAGCTGGTTTGA
GTCCAGCCGACATTCACTTCATCGAAGCTCACGGGACAGGAACGTCACTCGGTGACCTTAGTGAAATACA
AGCAATTAATGATGCCTACACGTCATCTCAGCCTCGAACAGCCGGACCCTTAATAGTAAGCGCAAGTAAA
ACCGTCATTGGTCACACAGAGCCTGCTGGACCGTTGGTAGGCATGCTCTCAGTTCTCAACTCCTTTAAAG
AGGGCGCAGTTCCCGGCTTAGCTCACCTGACAGCAGATAACCTCAATCCGGCTTTAGACTGCTCCTCCGT
CCCTTTACTTATCCCCTACCAGCCTGTCCACTTGGCAGCTCCTAAGCCACACAGGGCTGCTGTGATGAGT
TATGGCTTCTCCGGCACTCTTGGAGGTATAGTTCTTGAAGCACCGGATGAGGAAAGGCTTGAGGAAGAAC
CACCCAACGATAAGCCTATGTTATTTGTTGTTAGCGCCAAAACTCATACTGCATTGATTGAGTACCTTGG
ACGATACCTTGAATTTCTGCTCCAGGCCAATCCCCAAGACTTCTGCGATATCTGTTACACTAGCTGCGTT
GGACGTGAGCATTACAGGTACCGTTTTGCATGTGTGGCAAACGATATGGAAGATTTAATTGGCCAACTTC
AGAAGAGGCTTGGGTCTAAGGTTCCACCTAAACCGTCCTATAAAAGAGGAGCCCTCGCTTTTGCTTTCAG
TGGACAAGGGACCCAGTTTCGTGGAATGGCAACAGAATTGGCTAAGGCATATAGTGGTTTTCGTAAGATA
GTCAGTGATCTTGCTAAAAGAGCATCAGAACTGTCCGGCCATGCAATCGACAGGTTTCTGCTTGCATATG
ACATTGGGGCTGAGAATGTTGCACCGGATAGTGAAGCTGATCAAATCTGCATATTCGTTTACCAATGTAG
TGTTCTCAGATGGCTCCAAACAATGGGGATTCGTCCGTCAGCCGTGATCGGTCACAGCCTCGGTGAGATT
AGCGCATCCGTAGCTGCTGGAGCATTGTCCTTGGACTCTGCCCTTGACCTCGTAATAAGTAGAGCCAGGT
TACTGAGGTCATCTACGAATGCCCCAGCTGGCATGGCAGCTATGTCTGCATCCCAGGATGAAGTAGTCGA
ACTCATAGGAAAGCTCGATTTAGATAAAGCTAATAGCCTCAGCGTGTCCGTAATAAACGGCCCCCAGAAC
ACCGTTGTTTCAGGATCTTCTGCAGCAATAGAAAGTATCGTTGCTCTCGCAAAGGGACGAAAAATCAAGG
CCAGCGCACTCAACATTAACCAGGCATTCCATAGTCCTTACGTCGATTCTGCAGTACCCGGCTTACGAGC
TTGGAGTGAGAAACATATATCATCAGCTCGACCATTGCAAATCCCTTTGTACTCTACCCTCTTGGGCGCT
CAAGTTTCTGAGGGTCAAATGTTAAATCCCGATCACTGGGTAGACCATGCTAGGAAACCCGTTCAGTTCG
CACAAGCAGCCACTATAATGAAGGAATCTTTCACCGGAGTAATAATCGATATTGGACCTCAAGTTGTAGC
ATGGTCCCTGCTCTTAAGCAATGGTCTTACTTCCGTGACCGCACTCGCCGCAAAGCGTGGCCGTTCACAG
CAAGTGGCCTTCCTCTCCGCCTTAGCTGATCTTTATCAGGACTACGGCGTCGTACCAGACTTTGTTGGAC
TGTACGCACAACAGGAGGACGCTTCCAGACTGAAAAAGACCGATATCTTAACTTACCCCTTTCAGAGGGT
TCGACGTTACCCTTCCTTTATACCCTCTAGAAGGGCACCCACCCACGCTCATGTCCAAGACGAGGAAACT
CTGTCATCAGGATCATCAACTCCAACCTTAGAAAATACTGACCTGGACAGTGGGAAGGAATCTCTGATGG
GACCAACAAGAGGGCTTTTGCGAGTCGATGATCTTAGGGACTCAATAGTCAGTTCAGTCAAAGATGTCCT
GGAATTGAAGAGTAACGAAGATCTGGACCTCAGCGAGTCCCTTAATGCTCTTGGCATGGACTCTATAATG
TTCGCTCAATTACGAAAAAGGATAGGGGAGGGCCTCGGCCTGTCCGTTCCAATGGTTTTTCTCAGCGATG
CCTTCAGTATTGGAGAAATGGTCAGTAACCTCGTGGAACAGGCCGAAGCTTCCGAGGACAATTGAGCTTT
GAGACCACGAAGTGGCTCTTCAGTGGACGAAAGGGCCTCGTGATACGCCTATTTTTATAGGTTAATGTCA
TGATAATAATGGTTTCTTAGACGTCAGGTGGCACTTTTCGGGGAAATGTGCGCGGAACCCCTATTTGTTT
ATTTTTCTAAATACATTCAAATATGTATCCGCTCATGAGACAATAACCCTGATAAATGCTTCAATAATAT
TGAAAAAGGAAGAGTATGCGCTCACGCAACTGGTCCAGAACCTTGACCGAACGCAGCGGTGGTAACGGCG
CAGTGGCGGTTTTCATGGCTTGTTATGACTGTTTTTTTGGGGTACAGTCTATGCCTCGGGCATCCAAGCA
GCAAGCGCGTTACGCCGTGGGTCGATGTTTGATGTTATGGAGCAGCAACGATGTTACGCAGCAGGGCAGT
CGCCCTAAAACAAAGTTAAACATCATGAGGGAAGCGGTGATCGCCGAAGTATCGACTCAACTATCAGAGG
TAGTTGGCGTCATCGAGCGCCATCTCGAACCGACGTTGCTGGCCGTACATTTGTACGGCTCCGCAGTGGA
TGGCGGCCTGAAGCCACACAGCGATATTGATTTGCTGGTTACGGTGACCGTAAGGCTTGATGAAACAACG
CGGCGAGCTTTGATCAACGACCTTTTGGAAACTTCGGCTTCCCCTGGAGAGAGCGAGATTCTCCGCGCTG
TAGAAGTCACCATTGTTGTGCACGACGACATCATTCCGTGGCGTTATCCAGCTAAGCGCGAACTGCAATT
TGGAGAATGGCAGCGCAATGACATTCTTGCAGGTATCTTCGAGCCAGCCACGATCGACATTGATCTGGCT
ATCTTGCTGACAAAAGCAAGAGAACATAGCGTTGCCTTGGTAGGTCCAGCGGCGGAGGAACTCTTTGATC
CGGTTCCTGAACAGGATCTATTTGAGGCGCTAAATGAAACCTTAACGCTATGGAACTCGCCGCCCGACTG
GGCTGGCGATGAGCGAAATGTAGTGCTTACGTTGTCCCGCATTTGGTACAGCGCAGTAACCGGCAAAATC
GCGCCGAAGGATGTCGCTGCCGACTGGGCAATGGAGCGCCTGCCGGCCCAGTATCAGCCCGTCATACTTG
AAGCTAGACAGGCTTATCTTGGACAAGAAGAAGATCGCTTGGCCTCGCGCGCAGATCAGTTGGAAGAATT
TGTCCATTACGTAAAAGGCGAGATCACCAAGGTAGTCGGCAAATAACTGTCAGACCAAGTTTACTCATAT
ATACTTTAGATTGATTTAAAACTTCATTTTTAATTTAAAAGGATCTAGGTGAAGATCCTTTTTGATAATC
TCATGACCAAAATCCCTTAACGTGAGTTTTCGTTCCACTGAGCGTCAGACCCCGTAGAAAAGATCAAAGG
ATCTTCTTGAGATCCTTTTTTTCTGCGCGTAATCTGCTGCTTGCAAACAAAAAAACCACCGCTACCAGCG
GTGGTTTGTTTGCCGGATCAAGAGCTACCAACTCTTTTTCCGAAGGTAACTGGCTTCAGCAGAGCGCAGA
TACCAAATACTGTCCTTCTAGTGTAGCCGTAGTTAGGCCACCACTTCAAGAACTCTGTAGCACCGCCTAC
ATACCTCGCTCTGCTAATCCTGTTACCAGTGGCTGCTGCCAGTGGCGATAAGTCGTGTCTTACCGGGTTG
GACTCAAGACGATAGTTACCGGATAAGGCGCAGCGGTCGGGCTGAACGGGGGGTTCGTGCACACAGCCCA
GCTTGGAGCGAACGACCTACACCGAACTGAGATACCTACAGCGTGAGCTATGAGAAAGCGCCACGCTTCC
CGAAGGGAGAAAGGCGGACAGGTATCCGGTAAGCGGCAGGGTCGGAACAGGAGAGCGCACGAGGGAGCTT
CCAGGGGGAAACGCCTGGTATCTTTATAGTCCTGTCGGGTTTCGCCACCTCTGACTTGAGCGTCGATTTT
TGTGATGCTCGTCAGGGGGGCGGAGCCTATGGAAAAACGCCAGCAACGCGGCCTTTTTACGGTTCCTGGC
CTTTTGCTGGCCTTTTGCTCACATGTTCTTTCCTGCGTTATCCCCTGATTCTGTGGATAACCGTATTACC
GCCTTTGAGTGAGCTGATACCGCTCGCCGCAGCCGAACGACCGAGCGCAGCGAGTCAGTGAGCGAGGAAG
CGGAAGAGCGCCCAATACGCAAACCGCCTCTCCCCGCGCGTTGGCCGATTCATTAATCACTCTGT
