Features (pLannotate 1.2.2; 6 found; start..end, strand, type, name):
   5231..5335    +  promoter       AmpR promoter: bla
   5326..5406    -  CDS            int (fragment): INT2_ECOLX - Protein inferred from homology: Swiss-Prot protein existence level 3. Putative integrase believed to be involved in the insertion of antibiotic resistance genes into plasmids and transposons. From Escherichia coli.
   5494..5550    +  CDS            GmR (fragment): gentamycin acetyltransferase; aacC1; confers resistance to gentamycin
   5557..6345    +  CDS            aadA: S3AD_ECOLX - Experimental evidence at protein level: Swiss-Prot protein existence level 1. Mediates bacterial resistance to the antibiotics streptomycin and spectinomycin. From Escherichia coli.
   6519..7107    +  rep_origin     ori: high-copy-number ColE1/pMB1/pBR322/pUC origin of replication
   7290..7339    +  CDS            lacI (fragment): lac repressor; lacI; The lac repressor binds to the lac operator to inhibit transcription in E. coli. This inhibition can be relieved by adding lactose or isopropyl-β-D-thiogalactopyranoside (IPTG).
>Addgene plasmid #139734 | pCO600 | addgene full sequence | sequence record 292649 | Addgene NGS Result
GGTCTCAAATGAATAGTAGTAAAAACCCTCCATCCACTCTGTTAGATGTTTTTCTGGATACCGCTAGGAA
CCTTGATACAGCATCCAGAAATGTCCTGGAGTGCGGAGAACACAGGTGGAGTTACAGAGAGTTGGACACA
GTGTCATCCGCATTGGCCCAACACCTTCGATACACTGTGGGTCTTAGCCCCACTGTAGCCGTGATTAGCG
AGAATCACCCCTACATACTTGCATTAATGCTCGCCGTATGGAAACTCGGCGGAACGTTCGCACCGATAGA
TGTTCATTCCCCAGCCGAACTTGTTGCTGGAATGTTGAATATTGTAAGCCCGTCATGTCTTGTCATTCCT
AGCTCTGATGTGACAAATCAGACATTGGCATGCGATCTTAATATACCGGTTGTTGCATTCCACCCACATC
AAAGTACAATTCCCGAACTCAACAAGAAGTATCTCACAGATTCTCAGATCAGTCCTGACCTGCCCTTCCC
CGACCCTAATCGACCTGCTTTGTACTTATTCACGTCATCTGCAACGTCTAGGTCCAATTTGAAGTGCGTG
CCACTTACACACACATTCATATTGCGAAACTCCTTAAGTAAACGAGCATGGTGCAAAAGAATGAGGCCAG
AGACAGATTTTGATGGTATTAGGGTCCTGGGGTGGGCCCCCTGGAGCCATGTCCTCGCTCATATGCAGGA
CATTGGCCCTCTTACATTATTGAATGCCGGGTGCTACGTATTTGCCACGACCCCATCTACCTACCCGACG
GAGCTGAAGGATGACCGTGATGTTATTAGTTGCGCCGCAAATGCCGTAATGTACAAAGGTGTTAAATCCT
TCGCATGCCTCCCATTCGTGCTTGGGGGACTCAAGGCTTTATGTGAGTCAGAGCCCAGTGTTAAGGCACA
ACTGCAAGTGGAGGAACGAGCCCAGCTTTTGAAGTCACTCCAACACATGAAAATCCTGGAATGCGGGGGG
GCAATGCTCGAAGTGAGTGTGGCAAGCTGGGCTATAGAGAATAGGATTCCTATATCTATTGGGATTGGTA
TGACAGAGACAGGCGGCGCTCTTTTCGCTGGGCCGGTCCAAGCAATTCAAACCGGCTTTAGCAGTGAAGA
TAAATTTATCGAGGACGCAACCTACTTGCTGGTCAAGGACGATTACGAGAGCCACGCAGAGGAGGACATA
AACGAGGGCGAGTTAGTGGTAAAGTCCAGAATGTTACCTAGGGGTTATTTGGGCTATAACGACCCCTCTT
TCTCTGTTGACGATGCTGGTTGGGTTACTTTCAAAACTGGAGATCGATATTCAGTCACTCCTGACGGCAA
ATTCTCCTGGCTTGGTCGAAATACTGATTTCATTCAGATGACGAGTGGTGAGACTCTCGATCCCCGTCCG
ATTGAGTCCCTCCTTTGTGAGTCCAGCCTTATATCACGAGCCTGTGTCATCGGGGATAAGTTCCTGAACG
GACCAGCCACAGCTGTATGCGCTATTATAGAACTCGAACCAACGACTGTTGAGAAAGGCCAGGCTCACAG
CAGGGATATTGCCCGAATCTTTGCCCCCATCAATCGAGATCTTCCTCCCCCGTTACGTATAGCATGGAGT
CACGTACTTGTACTTCAGCCAAGCGAGAAAATACCGATGACGAAAAAGGGTACAATCTTCCGTAAGAAAA
TCGAACAGGTTTTCGGTTCCGCTTTAGGAGGCAGTAGCGGCGACAACTCACAAGCAACCACTGACGCTTC
AGTAGTTAGGAGGGATGAGTTGAGCAACACGGTCAAACATATCATAAGCAGAGTTTTGGGAGTCTCCGAC
GATGAACTCCTTTGGACACTGAGCTTTGCTGAGCTTGGCATGACGTCCGCTCTTGCTACTAGAATAGCAA
ATGAATTGAACGAAGTTCTGGTAGGTGTGAACCTCCCCATCAATGCATGCTACATTCATGTGGACCTGCC
TTCTTTGTCAAATGCCGTGTATGCAAAGTTAGCACACCTTAAACTCCCGGATAGGACGCCCGAGCCAAGG
AAGGCCCCAGTTGAAAATCCCGGTGGAAAGGAAATCGTAATAGTAGGTCAGGCTTTTAGGCTTCCGGGGA
GTATAAATGATGTCGCTTCTTTGAGGGACGCTTTTTTGGCTAGACAAGCATCCAGTATTATTACTGAAAT
ACCGCCAGATAGATGGGACCACGCATCATTTTATCCAAAAGACATACGATTTAATAAAGCAGGGCTCGTC
GACATCGCTAACTACGACCACAGTTTTTTCGGATTGACAGCCACGGAGGCACTGTACCTGTCACCAACGA
TGCGTTTGGCACTTGAAGTGTCCTTTGAAGCCTTGGAGAATGCTAATATACCCGTGTCCCAGTTAAAGGG
CTCTCAAACAGCTGTATATGTCGCAACCACCGACGACGGGTTTGAGACACTGCTGAATGCTGAGGCAGGA
TATGATGCATACACACGATTCTATGGCACTGGTAGGGCCGCCTCTACGGCCAGTGGACGAATTAGTTATT
TACTCGACGTACACGGCCCTTCAATTACCGTAGACACTGCTTGTTCAGGCGGTGCTGTTTGCATAGACCA
GGCCATAGACTACCTCCAATCCTCTAGCGCAGCTGATACCGCCATAATCTGCGCCAGCAACACTCACTGC
TGGCCAGGTTCCTTCATGTTTCTGAGTGCTCAAGGTATGGTAAGTTCCGGGGGGCGATGTGCAACTTTTA
CGACGGATGCCGACGGCTATGTACCCTCTGAAGGTGCTGTGGCATTTATCCTCAAAACCCGAGAAGCAGC
TATGAGAGATAAAGATACTATCTTGGCAACTATCAAAGCAACGCAGATTAGTCATAATGGTCGTTCCCAA
GGTTTAGTCGCACCAAACGTCAATTCACAAGCTGATTTACACAGAAGCTTATTGCAGAAAGCTGGTTTGA
GTCCAGCCGACATTCACTTCATCGAAGCTCACGGGACAGGAACGTCACTCGGTGACCTTAGTGAAATACA
AGCAATTAATGATGCCTACACGTCATCTCAGCCTCGAACAGCCGGACCCTTAATAGTAAGCGCAAGTAAA
ACCGTCATTGGTCACACAGAGCCTGCTGGACCGTTGGTAGGCATGCTCTCAGTTCTCAACTCCTTTAAAG
AGGGCGCAGTTCCCGGCTTAGCTCACCTGACAGCAGATAACCTCAATCCGGCTTTAGACTGCTCCTCCGT
CCCTTTACTTATCCCCTACCAGCCTGTCCACTTGGCAGCTCCTAAGCCACACAGGGCTGCTGTGATGAGT
TATGGCTTCTCCGGCACTCTTGGAGGTATAGTTCTTGAAGCACCGGATGAGGAAAGGCTTGAGGAAGAAC
CACCCAACGATAAGCCTATGTTATTTGTTGTTAGCGCCAAAACTCATACTGCATTGATTGAGTACCTTGG
ACGATACCTTGAATTTCTGCTCCAGGCCAATCCCCAAGACTTCTGCGATATCTGTTACACTAGCTGCGTT
GGACGTGAGCATTACAGGTACCGTTTTGCATGTGTGGCAAACGATATGGAAGATTTAATTGGCCAACTTC
AGAAGAGGCTTGGGTCTAAGGTTCCACCTAAACCGTCCTATAAAAGAGGAGCCCTCGCTTTTGCTTTCAG
TGGACAAGGGACCCAGTTTCGTGGAATGGCAACAGAATTGGCTAAGGCATATAGTGGTTTTCGTAAGATA
GTCAGTGATCTTGCTAAAAGAGCATCAGAACTGTCCGGCCATGCAATCGACAGGTTTCTGCTTGCATATG
ACATTGGGGCTGAGAATGTTGCACCGGATAGTGAAGCTGATCAAATCTGCATATTCGTTTACCAATGTAG
TGTTCTCAGATGGCTCCAAACAATGGGGATTCGTCCGTCAGCCGTGATCGGTCACAGCCTCGGTGAGATT
AGCGCATCCGTAGCTGCTGGAGCATTGTCCTTGGACTCTGCCCTTGACCTCGTAATAAGTAGAGCCAGGT
TACTGAGGTCATCTACGAATGCCCCAGCTGGCATGGCAGCTATGTCTGCATCCCAGGATGAAGTAGTCGA
ACTCATAGGAAAGCTCGATTTAGATAAAGCTAATAGCCTCAGCGTGTCCGTAATAAACGGCCCCCAGAAC
ACCGTTGTTTCAGGATCTTCTGCAGCAATAGAAAGTATCGTTGCTCTCGCAAAGGGACGAAAAATCAAGG
CCAGCGCACTCAACATTAACCAGGCATTCCATAGTCCTTACGTCGATTCTGCAGTACCCGGCTTACGAGC
TTGGAGTGAGAAACATATATCATCAGCTCGACCATTGCAAATCCCTTTGTACTCTACCCTCTTGGGCGCT
CAAGTTTCTGAGGGTCAAATGTTAAATCCCGATCACTGGGTAGACCATGCTAGGAAACCCGTTCAGTTCG
CACAAGCAGCCACTATAATGAAGGAATCTTTCACCGGAGTAATAATCGATATTGGACCTCAAGTTGTAGC
ATGGTCCCTGCTCTTAAGCAATGGTCTTACTTCCGTGACCGCACTCGCCGCAAAGCGTGGCCGTTCACAG
CAAGTGGCCTTCCTCTCCGCCTTAGCTGATCTTTATCAGGACTACGGCGTCGTACCAGACTTTGTTGGAC
TGTACGCACAACAGGAGGACGCTTCCAGACTGAAAAAGACCGATATCTTAACTTACCCCTTTCAGAGGGT
TCGACGTTACCCTTCCTTTATACCCTCTAGAAGGGCACCCACCCACGCTCATGTCCAAGACGAGGAAACT
CTGTCATCAGGATCATCAACTCCAACCTTAGAAAATACTGACCTGGACAGTGGGAAGGAATCTCTGATGG
GACCAACAAGAGGGCTTTTGCGAGTCGATGATCTTAGGGACTCAATAGTCAGTTCAGTCAAAGATGTCCT
GGAATTGAAGAGTAACGAAGATCTGGACCTCAGCGAGTCCCTTAATGCTCTTGGCATGGACTCTATAATG
TTCGCTCAATTACGAAAAAGGATAGGGGAGGGCCTCGGCCTGTCCGTTCCAATGGTTTTTCTCAGCGATG
CCTTCAGTATTGGAGAAATGGTCAGTAACCTCGTGGAACAGGCCGAAGCTTCCGAGGACAATTGAGCTTT
GAGACCACGAAGTGGCTCTTCAGTGGACGAAAGGGCCTCGTGATACGCCTATTTTTATAGGTTAATGTCA
TGATAATAATGGTTTCTTAGACGTCAGGTGGCACTTTTCGGGGAAATGTGCGCGGAACCCCTATTTGTTT
ATTTTTCTAAATACATTCAAATATGTATCCGCTCATGAGACAATAACCCTGATAAATGCTTCAATAATAT
TGAAAAAGGAAGAGTATGCGCTCACGCAACTGGTCCAGAACCTTGACCGAACGCAGCGGTGGTAACGGCG
CAGTGGCGGTTTTCATGGCTTGTTATGACTGTTTTTTTTTGGGGTACAGTCTATGCCTCGGGCATCCAAG
CAGCAAGCGCGTTACGCCGTGGGTCGATGTTTGATGTTATGGAGCAGCAACGATGTTACGCAGCAGGGCA
GTCGCCCTAAAACAAAGTTAAACATCATGAGGGAAGCGGTGATCGCCGAAGTATCGACTCAACTATCAGA
GGTAGTTGGCGTCATCGAGCGCCATCTCGAACCGACGTTGCTGGCCGTACATTTGTACGGCTCCGCAGTG
GATGGCGGCCTGAAGCCACACAGCGATATTGATTTGCTGGTTACGGTGACCGTAAGGCTTGATGAAACAA
CGCGGCGAGCTTTGATCAACGACCTTTTGGAAACTTCGGCTTCCCCTGGAGAGAGCGAGATTCTCCGCGC
TGTAGAAGTCACCATTGTTGTGCACGACGACATCATTCCGTGGCGTTATCCAGCTAAGCGCGAACTGCAA
TTTGGAGAATGGCAGCGCAATGACATTCTTGCAGGTATCTTCGAGCCAGCCACGATCGACATTGATCTGG
CTATCTTGCTGACAAAAGCAAGAGAACATAGCGTTGCCTTGGTAGGTCCAGCGGCGGAGGAACTCTTTGA
TCCGGTTCCTGAACAGGATCTATTTGAGGCGCTAAATGAAACCTTAACGCTATGGAACTCGCCGCCCGAC
TGGGCTGGCGATGAGCGAAATGTAGTGCTTACGTTGTCCCGCATTTGGTACAGCGCAGTAACCGGCAAAA
TCGCGCCGAAGGATGTCGCTGCCGACTGGGCAATGGAGCGCCTGCCGGCCCAGTATCAGCCCGTCATACT
TGAAGCTAGACAGGCTTATCTTGGACAAGAAGAAGATCGCTTGGCCTCGCGCGCAGATCAGTTGGAAGAA
TTTGTCCATTACGTAAAAGGCGAGATCACCAAGGTAGTCGGCAAATAACTGTCAGACCAAGTTTACTCAT
ATATACTTTAGATTGATTTAAAACTTCATTTTTAATTTAAAAGGATCTAGGTGAAGATCCTTTTTGATAA
TCTCATGACCAAAATCCCTTAACGTGAGTTTTCGTTCCACTGAGCGTCAGACCCCGTAGAAAAGATCAAA
GGATCTTCTTGAGATCCTTTTTTTCTGCGCGTAATCTGCTGCTTGCAAACAAAAAAACCACCGCTACCAG
CGGTGGTTTGTTTGCCGGATCAAGAGCTACCAACTCTTTTTCCGAAGGTAACTGGCTTCAGCAGAGCGCA
GATACCAAATACTGTTCTTCTAGTGTAGCCGTAGTTAGGCCACCACTTCAAGAACTCTGTAGCACCGCCT
ACATACCTCGCTCTGCTAATCCTGTTACCAGTGGCTGCTGCCAGTGGCGATAAGTCGTGTCTTACCGGGT
TGGACTCAAGACGATAGTTACCGGATAAGGCGCAGCGGTCGGGCTGAACGGGGGGTTCGTGCACACAGCC
CAGCTTGGAGCGAACGACCTACACCGAACTGAGATACCTACAGCGTGAGCTATGAGAAAGCGCCACGCTT
CCCGAAGGGAGAAAGGCGGACAGGTATCCGGTAAGCGGCAGGGTCGGAACAGGAGAGCGCACGAGGGAGC
TTCCAGGGGGAAACGCCTGGTATCTTTATAGTCCTGTCGGGTTTCGCCACCTCTGACTTGAGCGTCGATT
TTTGTGATGCTCGTCAGGGGGGCGGAGCCTATGGAAAAACGCCAGCAACGCGGCCTTTTTACGGTTCCTG
GCCTTTTGCTGGCCTTTTGCTCACATGTTCTTTCCTGCGTTATCCCCTGATTCTGTGGATAACCGTATTA
CCGCCTTTGAGTGAGCTGATACCGCTCGCCGCAGCCGAACGACCGAGCGCAGCGAGTCAGTGAGCGAGGA
AGCGGAAGAGCGCCCAATACGCAAACCGCCTCTCCCCGCGCGTTGGCCGATTCATTAATCACTCTGT
